Addgene plasmid #50674: p3NI
Purpose: Contains third TALE repeat harboring NI as RVD
Depositing lab: Takashi Yamamoto. Depositing organization: Hiroshima University. Publication: Repeating pattern of non-RVD variations in DNA-binding modules enhances TALEN activity. Sakuma T, Ochiai H, Kaneko T, Mashimo T, Tokumasu D, Sakane Y, Suzuki K, Miyamoto T, Sakamoto N, Matsuura S, Yamamoto T. Sci Rep. 2013 Nov 29;3:3379. doi: 10.1038/srep03379. PubMed 24287550.
Backbone
  Vector backbone: pBSK
  Modifications to backbone: BsaI site was disrupted
  Vector type: TALEN
Growth in bacteria
  Bacterial resistance: Ampicillin, 100 μg/mL
  Growth temperature: 37°C
  Growth strain: XL1 Blue
  Copy number: High Copy
Gene/Insert
  Gene/Insert name: repeat 3NI
  Species: Xanthamonas oryzae
  Cloning method: Unknown
  Sequencing primers: 5′ TAATACGACTCACTATAGGG
Terms and licenses: Academic/Nonprofit Terms; Industry Terms: Not Available to Industry
How to cite: p3NI was a gift from Takashi Yamamoto (Addgene plasmid # 50674 ; http://n2t.net/addgene:50674 ; RRID:Addgene_50674)
