[The description below was written by a language model from this plasmid's Addgene catalogue record and pLannotate feature annotations shown in this document.]
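Description:
p3NI is a small (3,058 bp) module plasmid for TALEN construction, built on a pBSK (pBluescript-type) cloning backbone in which the native BsaI site has been disrupted. It is propagated in E. coli as a high-copy plasmid from a ColE1/pUC-type origin and selected with ampicillin through the bla (AmpR) gene and its own promoter. An f1 phage origin is also present, a standard pBluescript element that permits single-stranded DNA production.

The payload is a single TALE DNA-binding repeat derived from Xanthomonas oryzae, designated "repeat 3NI": the repeat intended for the third position in an assembly set, carrying NI as its repeat-variable diresidue (RVD). In the TALE code, NI is the diresidue generally associated with recognition of adenine. The automated annotation does not label the repeat itself, but it shows the pBluescript multiple cloning site split into two fragments with an unannotated gap of roughly 120 bp between them. That gap is consistent with the insert's location, flanked by the T7 and T3 promoters and interrupting the lacZα region with its lac promoter, operator and CAP site. These flanking elements are backbone remnants rather than functional expression signals for the repeat, which is not meant to be expressed from this plasmid.

The removal of the backbone BsaI site suggests that the module is meant to be released and joined to other positional repeats by type IIS (Golden Gate-style) assembly, although the record lists the cloning method as unknown. The associated work concerns repeating patterns of non-RVD variation among TALE modules that enhance TALEN activity, so p3NI serves as one building block in a library for assembling custom TALE arrays.
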