Features (pLannotate 1.2.2; 13 found; start..end, strand, type, name):
     30..458     -  rep_origin     f1 ori (sequence partly withheld): f1 bacteriophage origin of replication; arrow indicates direction of (+) strand synthesis
    463..618     -  CDS            lacZα (fragment): LacZα fragment of β-galactosidase; lacZ fragment
    626..644     +  promoter       T7 promoter: promoter for bacteriophage T7 RNA polymerase
    653..695     -  misc_feature   MCS (fragment): pBluescript multiple cloning site
    815..857     -  misc_feature   MCS (fragment): pBluescript multiple cloning site
    870..888     -  promoter       T3 promoter: promoter for bacteriophage T3 RNA polymerase
    933..949     -  protein_bind   lac operator: The lac repressor binds to the lac operator to inhibit transcription in E. coli. This inhibition can be relieved by adding lactose or isopropyl-β-D-thiogalactopyranoside (IPTG). lac repressor encoded by lacI
    957..987     -  promoter       lac promoter: promoter for the E. coli lac operon
   1002..1023    -  protein_bind   CAP binding site: CAP binding activates transcription in the presence of cAMP. E. coli catabolite activator protein
   1036..1128    -  CDS            lacI (fragment): lac repressor; lacI; The lac repressor binds to the lac operator to inhibit transcription in E. coli. This inhibition can be relieved by adding lactose or isopropyl-β-D-thiogalactopyranoside (IPTG).
   1311..1899    -  rep_origin     ori: high-copy-number ColE1/pMB1/pBR322/pUC origin of replication
   2070..2930    -  CDS            AmpR: β-lactamase; bla; confers resistance to ampicillin, carbenicillin, and related antibiotics
   2931..3035    -  promoter       AmpR promoter: bla
>Addgene plasmid #50674 | p3NI | depositor full sequence | sequence record 75835 | p3NI sequence 3058 bps
CTAAATTGTAAGCGTTAATATTTTGTTAAAATTCGCGTTAAATTTTTGTTAAATCAGCTCATTTTTTAAC
CAATAGGCCGAAATCGGCAAAATCCCTTATAAATCAAAAGAATAGACCGAGATAGGGT
[37 nt withheld, positions 129-165]
AAAGAACGTGGACTCCAACGTCAAAGG
[49 nt withheld, positions 193-241]
T
[91 nt withheld, positions 243-333]
G
[124 nt withheld, positions 335-458]
CCCATTCGCCATTCAGGCTGCGCAACTGTTGGGAAGGGCGATCGGTGCGGGCCTCTTCGCTATTACGCCA
GCTGGCGAAAGGGGGATGTGCTGCAAGGCGATTAAGTTGGGTAACGCCAGGGTTTTCCCAGTCACGACGT
TGTAAAACGACGGCCAGTGAGCGCGCGTAATACGACTCACTATAGGGCGAATTGGGTACCGGGCCCCCCC
TCGAGGTCGACGGTATCGATAAGCTTGGGTCTCGTGACCCCAGACCAGGTTGTGGCCATCGCCAGCAACA
TAGGTGGCAAGCAGGCCCTCGAAACCGTCCAGAGACTGTTACCGGTTCTCTGCCAGGCCCACGGCCTGAG
GAGACCGGGATCCACTAGTTCTAGAGCGGCCGCCACCGCGGTGGAGCTCCAGCTTTTGTTCCCTTTAGTG
AGGGTTAATTGCGCGCTTGGCGTAATCATGGTCATAGCTGTTTCCTGTGTGAAATTGTTATCCGCTCACA
ATTCCACACAACATACGAGCCGGAAGCATAAAGTGTAAAGCCTGGGGTGCCTAATGAGTGAGCTAACTCA
CATTAATTGCGTTGCGCTCACTGCCCGCTTTCCAGTCGGGAAACCTGTCGTGCCAGCTGCATTAATGAAT
CGGCCAACGCGCGGGGAGAGGCGGTTTGCGTATTGGGCGCTCTTCCGCTTCCTCGCTCACTGACTCGCTG
CGCTCGGTCGTTCGGCTGCGGCGAGCGGTATCAGCTCACTCAAAGGCGGTAATACGGTTATCCACAGAAT
CAGGGGATAACGCAGGAAAGAACATGTGAGCAAAAGGCCAGCAAAAGGCCAGGAACCGTAAAAAGGCCGC
GTTGCTGGCGTTTTTCCATAGGCTCCGCCCCCCTGACGAGCATCACAAAAATCGACGCTCAAGTCAGAGG
TGGCGAAACCCGACAGGACTATAAAGATACCAGGCGTTTCCCCCTGGAAGCTCCCTCGTGCGCTCTCCTG
TTCCGACCCTGCCGCTTACCGGATACCTGTCCGCCTTTCTCCCTTCGGGAAGCGTGGCGCTTTCTCATAG
CTCACGCTGTAGGTATCTCAGTTCGGTGTAGGTCGTTCGCTCCAAGCTGGGCTGTGTGCACGAACCCCCC
GTTCAGCCCGACCGCTGCGCCTTATCCGGTAACTATCGTCTTGAGTCCAACCCGGTAAGACACGACTTAT
CGCCACTGGCAGCAGCCACTGGTAACAGGATTAGCAGAGCGAGGTATGTAGGCGGTGCTACAGAGTTCTT
GAAGTGGTGGCCTAACTACGGCTACACTAGAAGGACAGTATTTGGTATCTGCGCTCTGCTGAAGCCAGTT
ACCTTCGGAAAAAGAGTTGGTAGCTCTTGATCCGGCAAACAAACCACCGCTGGTAGCGGTGGTTTTTTTG
TTTGCAAGCAGCAGATTACGCGCAGAAAAAAAGGATCTCAAGAAGATCCTTTGATCTTTTCTACGGGGTC
TGACGCTCAGTGGAACGAAAACTCACGTTAAGGGATTTTGGTCATGAGATTATCAAAAAGGATCTTCACC
TAGATCCTTTTAAATTAAAAATGAAGTTTTAAATCAATCTAAAGTATATATGAGTAAACTTGGTCTGACA
GTTACCAATGCTTAATCAGTGAGGCACCTATCTCAGCGATCTGTCTATTTCGTTCATCCATAGTTGCCTG
ACTCCCCGTCGTGTAGATAACTACGATACGGGAGGGCTTACCATCTGGCCCCAGTGCTGCAATGATACCG
CGGCTGCCACGCTCACCGGCTCCAGATTTATCAGCAATAAACCAGCCAGCCGGAAGGGCCGAGCGCAGAA
GTGGTCCTGCAACTTTATCCGCCTCCATCCAGTCTATTAATTGTTGCCGGGAAGCTAGAGTAAGTAGTTC
GCCAGTTAATAGTTTGCGCAACGTTGTTGCCATTGCTACAGGCATCGTGGTGTCACGCTCGTCGTTTGGT
ATGGCTTCATTCAGCTCCGGTTCCCAACGATCAAGGCGAGTTACATGATCCCCCATGTTGTGCAAAAAAG
CGGTTAGCTCCTTCGGTCCTCCGATCGTTGTCAGAAGTAAGTTGGCCGCAGTGTTATCACTCATGGTTAT
GGCAGCACTGCATAATTCTCTTACTGTCATGCCATCCGTAAGATGCTTTTCTGTGACTGGTGAGTACTCA
ACCAAGTCATTCTGAGAATAGTGTATGCGGCGACCGAGTTGCTCTTGCCCGGCGTCAATACGGGATAATA
CCGCGCCACATAGCAGAACTTTAAAAGTGCTCATCATTGGAAAACGTTCTTCGGGGCGAAAACTCTCAAG
GATCTTACCGCTGTTGAGATCCAGTTCGATGTAACCCACTCGTGCACCCAACTGATCTTCAGCATCTTTT
ACTTTCACCAGCGTTTCTGGGTGAGCAAAAACAGGAAGGCAAAATGCCGCAAAAAAGGGAATAAGGGCGA
CACGGAAATGTTGAATACTCATACTCTTCCTTTTTCAATATTATTGAAGCATTTATCAGGGTTATTGTCT
CATGAGCGGATACATATTTGAATGTATTTAGAAAAATAAACAAATAGGGGTTCCGCGCACATTTCCCCGA
AAAGTGCCAC
