>Addgene plasmid #50674 | p3NI | addgene partial sequence | sequence record 79203 | M13pUC-fwd 5'-CCCAGTCACGACGTTGTAAAACG-3'
GGTCGACGGTATCGATAAGCTTGGGTCTCGTGACCCCAGACCAGGTTGTGGCCATCGCCAGCAACATAGG
TGGCAAGCAGGCCCTCGAAACCGTCCAGAGACTGTTACCGGTTCTCTGCCAGGCCCACGGCCTGAGGAGA
CCGGGATCCACTAGTTCTAGAGCGGCCGCCACCGCGGTGGAGCTCCAGCTTTTGTTCCCTTTAGTGAGGG
TTAATTGCGCGCTTGGCGTAATCATGGTCATAGCTGTTTCCTGTGTGAAATTGTTATCCGCTCACAATTC
CACACAACATACGAGCCGGAAGCATAAAGTGTAAAGCCTGGGGTGCCTAATGAGTGAGCTAACTCACATT
AATTGCGTTGCGCTCACTGCCCGCTTTCCAGTCGGGAAACCTGTCGTGCCAGCTGCATTAATGAATCGGC
CAACGCGCGGGGAGAGGCGGTTTGCGTATTGGGCGCTCTTCCGCTTCCTCGCTCACTGACTCGCTGCGCT
CGGTCGTTCGGCTGCGGCGAGCGGTATCAGCTCACTCAAAGGCGGTAATACGGTTATCCACAGAATCAGG
GGATAACGCAGGAAAGAACATGTGAGCAAAAGGCCAGCAAAAGGCCAGGAACCGTAAAAAGGCCGCGTTG
CTGGCGTTTTTCCATAGGCTCCGCCCCCCTGACGAGCATCACAAAAATCGACGCTCAAGTCAGAGGTGGC
GAAACCCGACAGGACTATAAAGATACCAGGCGTTTCCCCCTGGAAGCTCCC
